Features (pLannotate 1.2.2; 1 found; start..end, strand, type, name):
      1..2682    +  CDS            AXL: UFO_HUMAN - Also known as UFO. Experimental evidence at protein level: Swiss-Prot protein existence level 1. (Microbial infection) Acts as a receptor for Ebolavirus, possibly through GAS6 binding to phosphatidyl-serine at the surface of virion envelope. From Homo sapiens (Human).
>Addgene plasmid | pDONR223-AXL | analyzer sequence | sequence record 11259
ATGGCGTGGCGGTGCCCCAGGATGGGCAGGGTCCCGCTGGCCTGGTGCTTGGCGCTGTGCGGCTGGGCGT
GCATGGCCCCCAGGGGCACGCAGGCTGAAGAAAGTCCCTTCGTGGGCAACCCAGGGAATATCACAGGTGC
CCGGGGACTCACGGGCACCCTTCGGTGTCAGCTCCAGGTTCAGGGAGAGCCCCCCGAGGTACATTGGCTT
CGGGATGGACAGATCCTGGAGCTCGCGGACAGCACCCAGACCCAGGTGCCCCTGGGTGAGGATGAACAGG
ATGACTGGATAGTGGTCAGCCAGCTCAGAATCACCTCCCTGCAGCTTTCCGACACGGGACAGTACCAGTG
TTTGGTGTTTCTGGGACATCAGACCTTCGTGTCCCAGCCTGGCTATGTTGGGCTGGAGGGCTTGCCTTAC
TTCCTGGAGGAGCCCGAAGACAGGACTGTGGCCGCCAACACCCCCTTCAACCTGAGCTGCCAAGCTCAGG
GACCCCCAGAGCCCGTGGACCTACTCTGGCTCCAGGATGCTGTCCCCCTGGCCACGGCTCCAGGTCACGG
CCCCCAGCGCAGCCTGCATGTTCCAGGGCTGAACAAGACATCCTCTTTCTCCTGCGAAGCCCATAACGCC
AAGGGGGTCACCACATCCCGCACAGCCACCATCACAGTGCTCCCCCAGCAGCCCCGTAACCTCCACCTGG
TCTCCCGCCAACCCACGGAGCTGGAGGTGGCTTGGACTCCAGGCCTGAGCGGCATCTACCCCCTGACCCA
CTGCACCCTGCAGGCTGTGCTGTCAGACGATGGGATGGGCATCCAGGCGGGAGAACCAGACCCCCCAGAG
GAGCCCCTCACCTCGCAAGCATCCGTGCCCCCCCATCAGCTTCGGCTAGGCAGCCTCCATCCTCACACCC
CTTATCACATCCGCGTGGCATGCACCAGCAGCCAGGGCCCCTCATCCTGGACCCACTGGCTTCCTGTGGA
GACGCCGGAGGGAGTGCCCCTGGGCCCCCCTGAGAACATTAGTGCTACGCGGAATGGGAGCCAGGCCTTC
GTGCATTGGCAAGAGCCCCGGGCGCCCCTGCAGGGTACCCTGTTAGGGTACCGGCTGGCGTATCAAGGCC
AGGACACCCCAGAGGTGCTAATGGACATAGGGCTAAGGCAAGAGGTGACCCTGGAGCTGCAGGGGGACGG
GTCTGTGTCCAATCTGACAGTGTGTGTGGCAGCCTACACTGCTGCTGGGGATGGACCCTGGAGCCTCCCA
GTACCCCTGGAGGCCTGGCGCCCAGGGCAAGCACAGCCAGTCCACCAGCTGGTGAAGGAACCTTCAACTC
CTGCCTTCTCGTGGCCCTGGTGGTATGTACTGCTAGGAGCAGTCGTGGCCGCTGCCTGTGTCCTCATCTT
GGCTCTCTTCCTTGTCCACCGGCGAAAGAAGGAGACCCGTTATGGAGAAGTGTTTGAACCAACAGTGGAA
AGAGGTGAACTGGTAGTCAGGTACCGCGTGCGCAAGTCCTACAGTCGTCGGACCACTGAAGCTACCTTGA
ACAGCCTGGGCATCAGTGAAGAGCTGAAGGAGAAGCTGCGGGATGTGATGGTGGACCGGCACAAGGTGGC
CCTGGGGAAGACTCTGGGAGAGGGAGAGTTTGGAGCTGTGATGGAAGGCCAGCTCAACCAGGACGACTCC
ATCCTCAAGGTGGCTGTGAAGACGATGAAGATTGCCATCTGCACGAGGTCAGAGCTGGAGGATTTCCTGA
GTGAAGCGGTCTGCATGAAGGAATTTGACCATCCCAACGTCATGAGGCTCATCGGTGTCTGTTTCCAGGG
TTCTGAACGAGAGAGCTTCCCAGCACCTGTGGTCATCTTACCTTTCATGAAACATGGAGACCTACACAGC
TTCCTCCTCTATTCCCGGCTCGGGGACCAGCCAGTGTACCTGCCCACTCAGATGCTAGTGAAGTTCATGG
CAGACATCGCCAGTGGCATGGAGTATCTGAGTACCAAGAGATTCATACACCGGGACCTGGCGGCCAGGAA
CTGCATGCTGAATGAGAACATGTCCGTGTGTGTGGCGGACTTCGGGCTCTCCAAGAAGATCTACAATGGG
GACTACTACCGCCAGGGACGTATCGCCAAGATGCCAGTCAAGTGGATTGCCATTGAGAGTCTAGCTGACC
GTGTCTACACCAGCAAGAGCGATGTGTGGTCCTTCGGGGTGACAATGTGGGAGATTGCCACAAGAGGCCA
AACCCCATATCCGGGCGTGGAGAACAGCGAGATTTATGACTATCTGCGCCAGGGAAATCGCCTGAAGCAG
CCTGCGGACTGTCTGGATGGACTGTATGCCTTGATGTCGCGGTGCTGGGAGCTAAATCCCCAGGACCGGC
CAAGTTTTACAGAGCTGCGGGAAGATTTGGAGAACACACTGAAGGCCTTGCCTCCTGCCCAGGAGCCTGA
CGAAATCCTCTATGTCAACATGGATGAGGGTGGAGGTTATCCTGAACCCCCTGGAGCTGCAGGAGGAGCT
GACCCCCCAACCCAGCCAGACCCTAAGGATTCCTGTAGCTGCCTCACTGCGGCTGAGGTCCATCCTGCTG
GACGCTATGTCCTCTGCCCTTCCACAACCCCTAGCCCCGCTCAGCCTGCTGATAGGGGCTCCCCAGCAGC
CCCAGGGCAGGAGGATGGTGCC
